# Supplementary material for: The phytochrome interacting proteins ERF55 and ERF58 repress light-induced seed germination in Arabidopsis thaliana
Source: Nat Commun. 2022 Mar 29;13:1656. doi: 10.1038/s41467-022-29315-3 (PMC8964797; doi:10.1038/s41467-022-29315-3)
Supplement: Supplementary file 4 — Supplementary Data 1 [file 41467_2022_29315_MOESM4_ESM.gb]

LOCUS       pDSLEXAv3        7404 bp ds-DNA   circular     27-JUL-2021
DEFINITION  
COMMENT     ApEinfo:methylated:1
FEATURES             Location/Qualifiers
     CDS             complement(3325..4116)
                     /label=KanR
                     /ApEinfo_fwdcolor=#ffb900
                     /ApEinfo_revcolor=#ffb900
     CDS             776..796
                     /label=SV40 NLS
                     /ApEinfo_fwdcolor=#00f600
                     /ApEinfo_revcolor=#00f600
     rep_origin      complement(2108..2790)
                     /label=ColE1 origin
                     /ApEinfo_fwdcolor=gray50
                     /ApEinfo_revcolor=gray50
     rep_origin      complement(7040..7346)
                     /label=F1 ori
                     /ApEinfo_fwdcolor=gray50
                     /ApEinfo_revcolor=gray50
     CDS             6131..6805
                     /label=TRP1
                     /ApEinfo_fwdcolor=yellow
                     /ApEinfo_revcolor=yellow
     rep_origin      4251..5591
                     /label=2 micron origin
                     /ApEinfo_fwdcolor=#ff6fcf
                     /ApEinfo_revcolor=#ff6fcf
     terminator      1513..1705
                     /label=ADH1 terminator
                     /ApEinfo_fwdcolor=#996633
                     /ApEinfo_revcolor=#996633
     promoter        30..728
                     /label=ADH1 promoter
                     /ApEinfo_fwdcolor=#ff0000
                     /ApEinfo_revcolor=#ff0000
     CDS             818..1423
                     /label=LexA
                     /ApEinfo_fwdcolor=#51ae00
                     /ApEinfo_revcolor=#51ae00
ORIGIN
        1 CGGTGCGGGC CTCTTCGCTA TTACGCCAGA TCCTTTTGTT GTTTCCGGGT GTACAATATG
       61 GACTTCCTCT TTTCTGGCAA CCAAACCCAT ACATCGGGAT TCCTATAATA CCTTCGTTGG
      121 TCTCCCTAAC ATGTAGGTGG CGGAGGGGAG ATATACAATA GAACAGATAC CAGACAAGAC
      181 ATAATGGGCT AAACAAGACT ACACCAATTA CACTGCCTCA TTGATGGTGG TACATAACGA
      241 ACTAATACTG TAGCCCTAGA CTTGATAGCC ATCATCATAT CGAAGTTTCA CTACCCTTTT
      301 TCCATTTGCC ATCTATTGAA GTAATAATAG GCGCATGCAA CTTCTTTTCT TTTTTTTTCT
      361 TTTCTCTCTC CCCCGTTGTT GTCTCACCAT ATCCGCAATG ACAAAAAAAT GATGGAAGAC
      421 ACTAAAGGAA AAAATTAACG ACAAAGACAG CACCAACAGA TGTCGTTGTT CCAGAGCTGA
      481 TGAGGGGTAT CTCGAAGCAC ACGAAACTTT TTCCTTCCTT CATTCACGCA CACTACTCTC
      541 TAATGAGCAA CGGTATACGG CCTTCCTTCC AGTTACTTGA ATTTGAAATA AAAAAAAGTT
      601 TGCTGTCTTG CTATCAAGTA TAAATAGACC TGCAATTATT AATCTTTTGT TTCCTCGTCA
      661 TTGTTCTCGT TCCCTTTCTT CCTTGTTTCT TTTTCTGCAC AATATTTCAA GCTATACCAA
      721 GCATACAATC AACTCCAAGC TTGGATCCGG GCCCACTAGT GGAGGCGGTC TGCAGCCTAA
      781 GAAGAAGAGA AAGGTTGGAG GAGGCGCATC GGGCGGAATG AAAGCGTTAA CGGCCAGGCA
      841 ACAAGAGGTG TTTGATCTCA TCCGTGATCA CATCAGCCAG ACAGGTATGC CGCCGACGCG
      901 TGCGGAAATC GCGCAGCGTT TGGGGTTCCG TTCCCCAAAC GCGGCTGAAG AACATCTGAA
      961 GGCGCTGGCA CGCAAAGGCG TTATTGAAAT TGTTTCCGGC GCATCACGCG GGATTCGTCT
     1021 GTTGCAGGAA GAGGAAGAAG GGTTGCCGCT GGTAGGTCGT GTGGCTGCCG GTGAACCACT
     1081 TCTGGCGCAA CAGCATATTG AAGGTCATTA TCAGGTCGAT CCTTCCTTAT TCAAGCCGAA
     1141 TGCTGATTTC CTGCTGCGCG TCAGCGGGAT GTCGATGAAA GATATCGGCA TTATGGATGG
     1201 TGACTTGCTG GCAGTGCATA AAACTCAGGA TGTACGTAAC GGTCAGGTCG TTGTCGCACG
     1261 TATTGATGAC GAGGTTACCG TTAAGCGCCT GAAAAAACAG GGCAATAAAG TCGAACTGTT
     1321 GCCAGAAAAT AGCGAGTTTA AACCAATTGT CGTAGATCTT CGTCAGCAGA GCTTCACCAT
     1381 TGAAGGGCTG GCGGTTGGGG TTATTCGCAA CGGCGACTGG CTGTAAGCGG CCGCATAACT
     1441 AGCATAACCC CTTGGGGCCT CTAAACGGGT CTTGAGGGGT TTTTTGCGCG CTTGCAGCCA
     1501 AGCTAATTCC GGGCGAATTT CTTATGATTT ATGATTTTTA TTATTAAATA AGTTATAAAA
     1561 AAAATAAGTG TATACAAATT TTAAAGTGAC TCTTAGGTTT TAAAACGAAA ATTCTTATTC
     1621 TTGAGTAACT CTTTCCTGTA GGTCAGGTTG CTTTCTCAGG TATAGCATGA GGTCGCTCTT
     1681 ATTGACCACA CCTCTACCGG CATGCAAGCT TGGCGTAATC ATGGTCATAG CTGTTTCCTG
     1741 TGTGAAATTG TTATCCGCTC ACAATTCCAC ACAACATACG AGCCGGAAGC ATAAAGTGTA
     1801 AAGCCTGGGG TGCCTAATGA GTGAGCTAAC TCACATTAAT TGCGTTGCGC TCACTGCCCG
     1861 CTTTCCAGTC GGGAAACCTG TCGTGCCAGC TGCATTAATG AATCGGCCAA CGCGCGGGGA
     1921 GAGGCGGTTT GCGTATTGGG CGCTCTTCCG CTTCCTCGCT CACTGACTCG CTGCGCTCGG
     1981 TCGTTCGGCT GCGGCGAGCG GTATCAGCTC ACTCAAAGGC GGTAATACGG TTATCCACAG
     2041 AATCAGGGGA TAACGCAGGA AAGAACATGT GAGCAAAAGG CCAGCAAAAG GCCAGGAACC
     2101 GTAAAAAGGC CGCGTTGCTG GCGTTTTTCC ATAGGCTCCG CCCCCCTGAC GAGCATCACA
     2161 AAAATCGACG CTCAAGTCAG AGGTGGCGAA ACCCGACAGG ACTATAAAGA TACCAGGCGT
     2221 TTCCCCCTGG AAGCTCCCTC GTGCGCTCTC CTGTTCCGAC CCTGCCGCTT ACCGGATACC
     2281 TGTCCGCCTT TCTCCCTTCG GGAAGCGTGG CGCTTTCTCA TAGCTCACGC TGTAGGTATC
     2341 TCAGTTCGGT GTAGGTCGTT CGCTCCAAGC TGGGCTGTGT GCACGAACCC CCCGTTCAGC
     2401 CCGACCGCTG CGCCTTATCC GGTAACTATC GTCTTGAGTC CAACCCGGTA AGACACGACT
     2461 TATCGCCACT GGCAGCAGCC ACTGGTAACA GGATTAGCAG AGCGAGGTAT GTAGGCGGTG
     2521 CTACAGAGTT CTTGAAGTGG TGGCCTAACT ACGGCTACAC TAGAAGAACA GTATTTGGTA
     2581 TCTGCGCTCT GCTGAAGCCA GTTACCTTCG GAAAAAGAGT TGGTAGCTCT TGATCCGGCA
     2641 AACAAACCAC CGCTGGTAGC GGTGGTTTTT TTGTTTGCAA GCAGCAGATT ACGCGCAGAA
     2701 AAAAAGGATC TCAAGAAGAT CCTTTGATCT TTTCTACGGG GTCTGACGCT CAGTGGAACG
     2761 AAAACTCACG TTAAGGGATT TTGGTCATGA GATTATCAAA AAGGATCTTC ACCTAGATCC
     2821 TTTTAAATTA AAAATGAAGT TTTAAATCAA TCTAAAGTAT ATATGAGTAA CCTGAGGCTA
     2881 TGGCAGGGCC TGCCGCCCCG ACGTTGGCTG CGAGCCCTGG GCCTTCACCC GAACTTGGGG
     2941 GGTGGGGTGG GGAAAAGGAA GAAACGCGGG CGTATTGGCC CCAATGGGGT CTCGGTGGGG
     3001 TATCGACAGA GTGCCAGCCC TGGGACCGAA CCCCGCGTTT ATGAACAAAC GACCCAACAC
     3061 CGTGCGTTTT ATTCTGTCTT TTTATTGCCG TCATAGCGCG GGTTCCTTCC GGTATTGTCT
     3121 CCTTCCGTGT TTCAGTTAGC CTCCCCCTAG GGTGGGCGAA GAACTCCAGC ATGAGATCCC
     3181 CGCGCTGGAG GATCATCCAG CCGGCGTCCC GGAAAACGAT TCCGAAGCCC AACCTTTCAT
     3241 AGAAGGCGGC GGTGGAATCG AAATCTCGTG ATGGCAGGTT GGGCGTCGCT TGGTCGGTCA
     3301 TTTCGAACCC CAGAGTCCCG CTCAGAAGAA CTCGTCAAGA AGGCGATAGA AGGCGATGCG
     3361 CTGCGAATCG GGAGCGGCGA TACCGTAAAG CACGAGGAAG CGGTCAGCCC ATTCGCCGCC
     3421 AAGCTCTTCA GCAATATCAC GGGTAGCCAA CGCTATGTCC TGATAGCGGT CCGCCACACC
     3481 CAGCCGGCCA CAGTCGATGA ATCCAGAAAA GCGGCCATTT TCCACCATGA TATTCGGCAA
     3541 GCAGGCATCG CCATGAGTCA CGACGAGATC CTCGCCGTCG GGCATGCTCG CCTTGAGCCT
     3601 GGCGAACAGT TCGGCTGGCG CGAGCCCCTG ATGCTCTTCG TCCAGATCAT CCTGATCGAC
     3661 AAGACCGGCT TCCATCCGAG TACGTGCTCG CTCGATGCGA TGTTTCGCTT GGTGGTCGAA
     3721 TGGGCAGGTA GCCGGATCAA GCGTATGCAG CCGCCGCATT GCATCAGCCA TGATGGATAC
     3781 TTTCTCGGCA GGAGCAAGGT GAGATGACAG GAGATCCTGC CCCGGCACTT CGCCCAATAG
     3841 CAGCCAGTCC CTTCCCGCTT CAGTGACAAC GTCGAGCACA GCTGCGCAAG GAACGCCCGT
     3901 CGTGGCCAGC CACGATAGCC GCGCTGCCTC GTCTTGCAGT TCATTCAGGG CACCGGACAG
     3961 GTCGGTCTTG ACAAAAAGAA CCGGGCGCCC CTGCGCTGAC AGCCGGAACA CGGCGGCATC
     4021 AGAGCAGCCG ATTGTCTGTT GTGCCCAGTC ATAGCCGAAT AGCCTCTCCA CCCAAGCGGC
     4081 CGGAGAACCT GCGTGCAATC CATCTTGTTC AATCATACTC TTCCTTTTTC AATATTATTG
     4141 AAGCATTTAT CAGGGTTATT GTCTCATGAG CGGATACATA TTTGAATGTA TTTAGAAAAA
     4201 TAAACAAATA GGGGTTCCGC GCACATTTCC CCGAAAAGTG CCACCTGAAC GAAGCATCTG
     4261 TGCTTCATTT TGTAGAACAA AAATGCAACG CGAGAGCGCT AATTTTTCAA ACAAAGAATC
     4321 TGAGCTGCAT TTTTACAGAA CAGAAATGCA ACGCGAAAGC GCTATTTTAC CAACGAAGAA
     4381 TCTGTGCTTC ATTTTTGTAA AACAAAAATG CAACGCGAGA GCGCTAATTT TTCAAACAAA
     4441 GAATCTGAGC TGCATTTTTA CAGAACAGAA ATGCAACGCG AGAGCGCTAT TTTACCAACA
     4501 AAGAATCTAT ACTTCTTTTT TGTTCTACAA AAATGCATCC CGAGAGCGCT ATTTTTCTAA
     4561 CAAAGCATCT TAGATTACTT TTTTTCTCCT TTGTGCGCTC TATAATGCAG TCTCTTGATA
     4621 ACTTTTTGCA CTGTAGGTCC GTTAAGGTTA GAAGAAGGCT ACTTTGGTGT CTATTTTCTC
     4681 TTCCATAAAA AAAGCCTGAC TCCACTTCCC GCGTTTACTG ATTACTAGCG AAGCTGCGGG
     4741 TGCATTTTTT CAAGATAAAG GCATCCCCGA TTATATTCTA TACCGATGTG GATTGCGCAT
     4801 ACTTTGTGAA CAGAAAGTGA TAGCGTTGAT GATTCTTCAT TGGTCAGAAA ATTATGAACG
     4861 GTTTCTTCTA TTTTGTCTCT ATATACTACG TATAGGAAAT GTTTACATTT TCGTATTGTT
     4921 TTCGATTCAC TCTATGAATA GTTCTTACTA CAATTTTTTT GTCTAAAGAG TAATACTAGA
     4981 GATAAACATA AAAAATGTAG AGGTCGAGTT TAGATGCAAG TTCAAGGAGC GAAAGGTGGA
     5041 TGGGTAGGTT ATATAGGGAT ATAGCACAGA GATATATAGC AAAGAGATAC TTTTGAGCAA
     5101 TGTTTGTGGA AGCGGTATTC GCAATATTTT AGTAGCTCGT TACAGTCCGG TGCGTTTTTG
     5161 GTTTTTTGAA AGTGCGTCTT CAGAGCGCTT TTGGTTTTCA AAAGCGCTCT GAAGTTCCTA
     5221 TACTTTCTAG AGAATAGGAA CTTCGGAATA GGAACTTCAA AGCGTTTCCG AAAACGAGCG
     5281 CTTCCGAAAA TGCAACGCGA GCTGCGCACA TACAGCTCAC TGTTCACGTC GCACCTATAT
     5341 CTGCGTGTTG CCTGTATATA TATATACATG AGAAGAACGG CATAGTGCGT GTTTATGCTT
     5401 AAATGCGTAC TTATATGCGT CTATTTATGT AGGATGAAAG GTAGTCTAGT ACCTCCTGTG
     5461 ATATTATCCC ATTCCATGCG GGGTATCGTA TGCTTCCTTC AGCACTACCC TTTAGCTGTT
     5521 CTATATGCTG CCACTCCTCA ATTGGATTAG TCTCATCCTT CAATGCTATC ATTTCCTTTG
     5581 ATATTGGATC ATACTAAGAA ACCATTATTA TCATGACATT AACCTATAAA AATAGGCGTA
     5641 TCACGAGGCC CTTTCGTCTC GCGCGTTTCG GTGATGACGG TGAAAACCTC TGACACATGC
     5701 AGCTCCCGGA GACGGTCACA GCTTGTCTGT AAGCGGATGC CGGGAGCAGA CAAGCCCGTC
     5761 AGGGCGCGTC AGCGGGTGTT GGCGGGTGTC GGGGCTGGCT TAACTATGCG GCATCAGAGC
     5821 AGATTGTACT GAGAGTGCAC CATAGATCAA CGACATTACT ATATATATAA TATAGGAAGC
     5881 ATTTAATAGA ACAGCATCGT AATATATGTG TACTTTGCAG TTATGACGCC AGATGGCAGT
     5941 AGTGGAAGAT ATTCTTTATT GAAAAATAGC TTGTCACCTT ACGTACAATC TTGATCCGGA
     6001 GCTTTTCTTT TTTTGCCGAT TAAGAATTAA TTCGGTCGAA AAAAGAAAAG GAGAGGGCCA
     6061 AGAGGGAGGG CATTGGTGAC TATTGAGCAC GTGAGTATAC GTGATTAAGC ACACAAAGGC
     6121 AGCTTGGAGT ATGTCTGTTA TTAATTTCAC AGGTAGTTCT GGTCCATTGG TGAAAGTTTG
     6181 CGGCTTGCAG AGCACAGAGG CCGCAGAATG TGCTCTAGAT TCCGATGCTG ACTTGCTGGG
     6241 TATTATATGT GTGCCCAATA GAAAGAGAAC AATTGACCCG GTTATTGCAA GGAAAATTTC
     6301 AAGTCTTGTA AAAGCATATA AAAATAGTTC AGGCACTCCG AAATACTTGG TTGGCGTGTT
     6361 TCGTAATCAA CCTAAGGAGG ATGTTTTGGC TCTGGTCAAT GATTACGGCA TTGATATCGT
     6421 CCAACTGCAT GGAGATGAGT CGTGGCAAGA ATACCAAGAG TTCCTCGGTT TGCCAGTTAT
     6481 TAAAAGACTC GTATTTCCAA AAGACTGCAA CATACTACTC AGTGCAGCTT CACAGAAACC
     6541 TCATTCGTTT ATTCCCTTGT TTGATTCAGA AGCAGGTGGG ACAGGTGAAC TTTTGGATTG
     6601 GAACTCGATT TCTGACTGGG TTGGAAGGCA AGAGAGCCCC GAAAGCTTAC ATTTTATGTT
     6661 AGCTGGTGGA CTGACGCCAG AAAATGTTGG TGATGCGCTT AGATTAAATG GCGTTATTGG
     6721 TGTTGATGTA AGCGGAGGTG TGGAGACAAA TGGTGTAAAA GACTCTAACA AAATAGCAAA
     6781 TTTCGTCAAA AATGCTAAGA AATAGGTTAT TACTGAGTAG TATTTATTTA AGTATTGTTT
     6841 GTGCACTTGC CGATCTATGC GGTGTGAAAT ACCGCACAGA TGCGTAAGGA GAAAATACCG
     6901 CATCAGGAAA TTGTAAGCGT TAATATTTTG TTAAAATTCG CGTTAAATTT TTGTTAAATC
     6961 AGCTCATTTT TTAACCAATA GGCCGAAATC GGCAAAATCC CTTATAAATC AAAAGAATAG
     7021 ACCGAGATAG GGTNNNNNNN NNNNNNNNNN NNNNNNNNNN NNNNNNNNNN AAAGAACGTG
     7081 GACTCCAACG TCAAAGGNNN NNNNNNNNNN NNNNNNNNNN NNNNNNNNNN NNNNNNNNNN
     7141 NNNNNNTNNN NNNNNNNNNN NNNNNNNNNN NNNNNNNNNN NNNNNNNNNN NNNNNNNNNN
     7201 NNNNNNNNNN NNNNNNNNNN NNNNNNNNNN NNNNNNNNGN NNNNNNNNNN NNNNNNNNNN
     7261 NNNNNNNNNN NNNNNNNNNN NNNNNNNNNN NNNNNNNNNN NNNNNNNNNN NNNNNNNNNN
     7321 NNNNNNNNNN NNNNNNNNNN NNNNNNNNNN NNNNNNNNNN NNNCCATTCG CCATTCAGGC
     7381 TGCGCAACTG TTGGGAAGGG CGAT   
//
